>Addgene plasmid #186761 | pNHT7::YB1::sNluc4 | addgene full sequence | sequence record 375132 | Addgene NGS Result
CTTTCCTGCGTTATCCCCTGATTCTGTGGATAACCGTATTACCGCCTTTGAGTGAGCTGATACCGCTCGC
CGCAGCCGAACGACCGAGCGCAGCGAGTCAGTGAGCGAGGAAGCGGAAGAGCGCCCAATACGCAAACCGC
CTCTCCCCGCGCGTTGGCCGATTCATTAATGCAGCTGGCACGACAGGTTTCCCGACTGGAAAGCGGGCAG
TGAGCGCAACGCAATTAATACGCGTACCGCTAGCCAGGAAGAGTTTGTAGAAACGCAAAAAGGCCATCCG
TCAGGATGGCCTTCTGCTTAGTTTGATGCCTGGCAGTTTATGGCGGGCGTCCTGCCCGCCACCCTCCGGG
CCGTTGCTTCACAACGTTCAAATCCGCTCCCGGCGGATTTGTCCTACTCAGGAGAGCGTTCACCGACAAA
CAACAGATAAAACGAAAGGCCCAGTCTTCCGACTGAGCCTTTCGTTTTATTTGATGCCTGGCAGTTCCCT
ACTCTCGCGTTAACGCTAGCATGGATGTTTTCCCAGTCACGACGTTGTAAAACGACGGCCAGTTAATACG
ACTCACTATAGGCAAAGAAACTTAAATAAAACTTGATTTAACTAACTTAACATTTTGTTTATATACTTAT
ATAATTACAATAACAATAAATTCAATTTAATTTATAATGGTTTTTACTTTAGAAGATTTTGTTGGAGATT
GGAGACAAACAGCAGGGTATAATTTAGATCAAGTTTTAGAACAAGGTGGCGTTTCATCACTGTTTCAAAA
TTTAGGCGTTTCCGTGACTCCAATTCAACGAATTGTATTGTCGGGAGAAAACGGTCTGAAGATTGATATA
CATGTTATTATACCTTACGAGGGCTTGTCTGGAGATCAAATGGGTCAAATCGAAAAAATTTTTAAAGTTG
TGTATCCTGTGGATGATCATCATTTCAAAGTTATACTTCATTATGGTACGTTAGTTATTGATGGCGTAAC
CCCAAATATGATTGATTATTTTGGAAGACCATATGAAGGTATTGCTGTTTTTGACGGTAAGAAAATCACA
GTAACTGGTACCCTATGGAATGGAAATAAAATTATCGACGAGCGCCTCATAAATCCTGATGGGTCACTGT
TGTTTAGAGTTACAATTAATGGAGTAACCGGTTGGCGACTTTGCGAAAGGATTCTAGCATAATGTAATAT
GAATTATATATGTCGATTTGTACAATACTTATGAAAACACGACTTTACGTTTTTGCGTTGTTTTATAAAT
CAAATCATGATTCAATTAACGGAATTTCGATTCATAAGTATTTGAAAGTGTTCTATGTACTGTAGGTTAA
TATTTAATAAATTTGTGTATTTCATTTCAATATAAATTTTGACCACCAAGCTTGTCATAGCTGTTTCCTG
GCAGCTCTGGCCCGTGTCTCAAAATCTCTGATGTTACATTGCACAAGATAAAAATATATCATCATGAACA
ATAAAACTGTCTGCTTACATAAACAGTAATACAAGGGGTGTTATGAGCCATATTCAACGGGAAACGTCGA
GGCCGCGATTAAATTCCAACATGGATGCTGATTTATATGGGTATAAATGGGCTCGCGATAATGTCGGGCA
ATCAGGTGCGACAATCTATCGCTTGTATGGGAAGCCCGATGCGCCAGAGTTGTTTCTGAAACATGGCAAA
GGTAGCGTTGCCAATGATGTTACAGATGAGATGGTCAGACTAAACTGGCTGACGGAATTTATGCCTCTTC
CGACCATCAAGCATTTTATCCGTACTCCTGATGATGCATGGTTACTCACCACTGCGATCCCCGGAAAAAC
AGCATTCCAGGTATTAGAAGAATATCCTGATTCAGGTGAAAATATTGTTGATGCGCTGGCAGTGTTCCTG
CGCCGGTTGCATTCGATTCCTGTTTGTAATTGTCCTTTTAACAGCGATCGCGTATTTCGCCTCGCTCAGG
CGCAATCACGAATGAATAACGGTTTGGTTGATGCGAGTGATTTTGATGACGAGCGTAATGGCTGGCCTGT
TGAACAAGTCTGGAAAGAAATGCATAAACTTTTGCCATTCTCACCGGATTCAGTCGTCACTCATGGTGAT
TTCTCACTTGATAACCTTATTTTTGACGAGGGGAAATTAATAGGTTGTATTGATGTTGGACGAGTCGGAA
TCGCAGACCGATACCAGGATCTTGCCATCCTATGGAACTGCCTCGGTGAGTTTTCTCCTTCATTACAGAA
ACGGCTTTTTCAAAAATATGGTATTGATAATCCTGATATGAATAAATTGCAGTTTCATTTGATGCTCGAT
GAGTTTTTCTAATCAGAATTGGTTAATTGGTTGTAACACTGGCAGAGCATTACGCTGACTTGACGGGACG
GCGCAAGCTCATGACCAAAATCCCTTAACGTGAGTTACGCGTCGTTCCACTGAGCGTCAGACCCCGTAGA
AAAGATCAAAGGATCTTCTTGAGATCCTTTTTTTCTGCGCGTAATCTGCTGCTTGCAAACAAAAAAACCA
CCGCTACCAGCGGTGGTTTGTTTGCCGGATCAAGAGCTACCAACTCTTTTTCCGAAGGTAACTGGCTTCA
GCAGAGCGCAGATACCAAATACTGTTCTTCTAGTGTAGCCGTAGTTAGGCCACCACTTCAAGAACTCTGT
AGCACCGCCTACATACCTCGCTCTGCTAATCCTGTTACCAGTGGCTGCTGCCAGTGGCGATAAGTCGTGT
CTTACCGGGTTGGACTCAAGACGATAGTTACCGGATAAGGCGCAGCGGTCGGGCTGAACGGGGGGTTCGT
GCACACAGCCCAGCTTGGAGCGAACGACCTACACCGAACTGAGATACCTACAGCGTGAGCTATGAGAAAG
CGCCACGCTTCCCGAAGGGAGAAAGGCGGACAGGTATCCGGTAAGCGGCAGGGTCGGAACAGGAGAGCGC
ACGAGGGAGCTTCCAGGGGGAAACGCCTGGTATCTTTATAGTCCTGTCGGGTTTCGCCACCTCTGACTTG
AGCGTCGATTTTTGTGATGCTCGTCAGGGGGGCGGAGCCTATGGAAAAACGCCAGCAACGCGGCCTTTTT
ACGGTTCCTGGCCTTTTGCTGGCCTTTTGCTCACATGTT
Features (pLannotate 1.2.2; 8 found; start..end, strand, type, name):
    121..213     +  CDS            lacI (fragment): lac repressor; lacI; The lac repressor binds to the lac operator to inhibit transcription in E. coli. This inhibition can be relieved by adding lactose or isopropyl-β-D-thiogalactopyranoside (IPTG).
    268..295     -  terminator     rrnB T2 terminator: transcription terminator T2 from the E. coli rrnB gene
    427..470     +  terminator     rrnB T1 terminator: Escherichia coli rrnB; transcription terminator T1 from the E. coli rrnB gene
    517..553     -  CDS            lacZα (fragment): LacZα fragment of β-galactosidase; lacZ fragment
    554..572     +  promoter       T7 promoter: promoter for bacteriophage T7 RNA polymerase
    667..1179    +  CDS            LUCI_OPLGR (fragment): Experimental evidence at protein level: Swiss-Prot protein existence level 1. Catalytic subunit of oplophorus-luciferin 2-monooxygenase. Oxidoreductase that converts coelenterazine (the oplophorus luciferin) to coelenteramide under emission of blue light with a maximum at 454 nm. Is also active with bisdeoxycoelenterazine. From Oplophorus gracilirostris (Luminous shrimp).
   1513..2322    +  CDS            KanR: aminoglycoside phosphotransferase; aph(3')-Ia; confers resistance to kanamycin in bacteria or G418 (Geneticin®) in eukaryotes
   2469..3057    +  rep_origin     ori: high-copy-number ColE1/pMB1/pBR322/pUC origin of replication
