[The description below was written by a language model from this plasmid's Addgene catalogue record and pLannotate feature annotations shown in this document.]
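Description:
pNHT7::YB1::sNluc4 is a small (about 3.1 kb) bacterial plasmid built on the pNHT7 backbone that serves as a template for producing synthetic mRNA rather than for expressing protein directly in cells. It is maintained in E. coli through a high-copy ColE1/pUC-type origin of replication and selected with kanamycin via an aminoglycoside phosphotransferase (KanR) gene. The feature table also picks up short remnants of lacI and lacZα and the rrnB T1 and T2 transcription terminators upstream of the cassette. These appear to be backbone elements; the terminators would typically insulate the insert region from read-through transcription.

The payload is an approximately 805 bp insert placed directly downstream of a bacteriophage T7 promoter, introduced through BsaI sites that were destroyed during cloning. It encodes sNluc4, a nanoluciferase open reading frame codon-optimized for the planarian Schmidtea mediterranea (reported codon adaptation index 0.743). The annotation recognizes this coding region as a fragment of the catalytic subunit of the Oplophorus gracilirostris luciferase, the deep-sea shrimp enzyme from which nanoluciferase was engineered. According to the record, the coding sequence is flanked by the 5' and 3' untranslated regions of a planarian Y-box binding protein gene (YB1). These UTRs are not separately annotated in the feature table but would occupy the unannotated stretches between the T7 promoter and the luciferase and after its end.

T7 RNA polymerase transcription from this plasmid yields a UTR-flanked luciferase mRNA. The associated work uses such transcripts for somatic mRNA transfection to achieve heterologous luminescent reporter expression in planarians.
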