Addgene plasmid #186761: pNHT7::YB1::sNluc4
Purpose: An mRNA production vector encoding planarian codon-optimized nanoluciferase (sNluc4, CAI = 0.743) with y-box binding protein 5' and 3' UTRs.
Depositing lab: Bo Wang. Depositing organization: Stanford University. Publication: Heterologous reporter expression in the planarian Schmidtea mediterranea through somatic mRNA transfection. Hall RN, Weill U, Drees L, Leal-Ortiz S, Li H, Khariton M, Chai C, Xue Y, Rosental B, Quake SR, Sanchez Alvarado A, Melosh NA, Fire AZ, Rink JC, Wang B. Cell Rep Methods. 2022 Sep 20;2(10):100298. doi: 10.1016/j.crmeth.2022.100298. eCollection 2022 Oct 24. PubMed 36313809.
Backbone
  Vector backbone: pNHT7
  Backbone size w/o insert (bp): 2314
  Total vector size (bp): 3119
Growth in bacteria
  Bacterial resistance: Kanamycin, 50 μg/mL
  Growth temperature: 37°C
  Growth strain: DH5alpha
  Copy number: High Copy
Gene/Insert
  Gene/Insert name: Nanoluciferase
  Species: Schmidtea mediterranea
  Insert size (bp): 805
  Promoter: T7
  Cloning method: Restriction Enzyme; 5′ cloning site BsaI (destroyed during cloning); 3′ cloning site BsaI (destroyed during cloning)
  Sequencing primers: 5′ GTAAAACGACGGCCAGT; 3′ CAGGAAACAGCTATGAC
Terms and licenses: Academic/Nonprofit Terms; Industry Terms: Not Available to Industry
How to cite: pNHT7::YB1::sNluc4 was a gift from Bo Wang (Addgene plasmid # 186761 ; http://n2t.net/addgene:186761 ; RRID:Addgene_186761)
